>Addgene plasmid #236384 | pCAG-48xH3C1 array | addgene full sequence | sequence record 478981 | Addgene NGS Result
TGGAAGGGCTAATTCACTCCCAAAGAAGACAAGATATCCTTGATCTGTGGATCTACCACACACAAGGCTA
CTTCCCTGATTAGCAGAACTACACACCAGGGCCAGGGGTCAGATATCCACTGACCTTTGGATGGTGCTAC
AAGCTAGTACCAGTTGAGCCAGATAAGGTAGAAGAGGCCAATAAAGGAGAGAACACCAGCTTGTTACACC
CTGTGAGCCTGCATGGGATGGATGACCCGGAGAGAGAAGTGTTAGAGTGGAGGTTTGACAGCCGCCTAGC
ATTTCATCACGTGGCCCGAGAGCTGCATCCGGAGTACTTCAAGAACTGCTGATATCGAGCTTGCTACAAG
GGACTTTCCGCTGGGGACTTTCCAGGGAGGCGTGGCCTGGGCGGGACTGGGGAGTGGCGAGCCCTCAGAT
CCTGCATATAAGCAGCTGCTTTTTGCCTGTACTGGGTCTCTCTGGTTAGACCAGATCTGAGCCTGGGAGC
TCTCTGGCTAACTAGGGAACCCACTGCTTAAGCCTCAATAAAGCTTGCCTTGAGTGCTTCAAGTAGTGTG
TGCCCGTCTGTTGTGTGACTCTGGTAACTAGAGATCCCTCAGACCCTTTTAGTCAGTGTGGAAAATCTCT
AGCAGTGGCGCCCGAACAGGGACTTGAAAGCGAAAGGGAAACCAGAGGAGCTCTCTCGACGCAGGACTCG
GCTTGCTGAAGCGCGCACGGCAAGAGGCGAGGGGCGGCGACTGGTGAGTACGCCAAAAATTTTGACTAGC
GGAGGCTAGAAGGAGAGAGATGGGTGCGAGAGCGTCAGTATTAAGCGGGGGAGAATTAGATCGCGATGGG
AAAAAATTCGGTTAAGGCCAGGGGGAAAGAAAAAATATAAATTAAAACATATAGTATGGGCAAGCAGGGA
GCTAGAACGATTCGCAGTTAATCCTGGCCTGTTAGAAACATCAGAAGGCTGTAGACAAATACTGGGACAG
CTACAACCATCCCTTCAGACAGGATCAGAAGAACTTAGATCATTATATAATACAGTAGCAACCCTCTATT
GTGTGCATCAAAGGATAGAGATAAAAGACACCAAGGAAGCTTTAGACAAGATAGAGGAAGAGCAAAACAA
AAGTAAGACCACCGCACAGCAAGCGGCCGGCCGCTGATCTTCAGACCTGGAGGAGGAGATATGAGGGACA
ATTGGAGAAGTGAATTATATAAATATAAAGTAGTAAAAATTGAACCATTAGGAGTAGCACCCACCAAGGC
AAAGAGAAGAGTGGTGCAGAGAGAAAAAAGAGCAGTGGGAATAGGAGCTTTGTTCCTTGGGTTCTTGGGA
GCAGCAGGAAGCACTATGGGCGCAGCGTCAATGACGCTGACGGTACAGGCCAGACAATTATTGTCTGGTA
TAGTGCAGCAGCAGAACAATTTGCTGAGGGCTATTGAGGCGCAACAGCATCTGTTGCAACTCACAGTCTG
GGGCATCAAGCAGCTCCAGGCAAGAATCCTGGCTGTGGAAAGATACCTAAAGGATCAACAGCTCCTGGGG
ATTTGGGGTTGCTCTGGAAAACTCATTTGCACCACTGCTGTGCCTTGGAATGCTAGTTGGAGTAATAAAT
CTCTGGAACAGATTTGGAATCACACGACCTGGATGGAGTGGGACAGAGAAATTAACAATTACACAAGCTT
AATACACTCCTTAATTGAAGAATCGCAAAACCAGCAAGAAAAGAATGAACAAGAATTATTGGAATTAGAT
AAATGGGCAAGTTTGTGGAATTGGTTTAACATAACAAATTGGCTGTGGTATATAAAATTATTCATAATGA
TAGTAGGAGGCTTGGTAGGTTTAAGAATAGTTTTTGCTGTACTTTCTATAGTGAATAGAGTTAGGCAGGG
ATATTCACCATTATCGTTTCAGACCCACCTCCCAACCCCGAGGGGACCCGACAGGCCCGAAGGAATAGAA
GAAGAAGGTGGAGAGAGAGACAGAGACAGATCCATTCGATTAGTGAACGGATCTCGACGGTATCGCCGAA
TTCACAAATGGCAGTATTCATCCACAATTTTAAAAGAAAAGGGGGGATTGGGGGGTACAGTGCAGGGGAA
AGAATAGTAGACATAATAGCAACAGACATACAAACTAAAGAATTACAAAAACAAATTACAAAAATTCAAA
ATTTTCGGGTTTATTACAGGGACAGCAGAGATCCAGTTTGGACTAGGACATGATTATTGACTAGTTATTA
ATAGTAATCAATTACGGGGTCATTAGTTCATAGCCCATATATGGAGTTCCGCGTTACATAACTTACGGTA
AATGGCCCGCCTGGCTGACCGCCCAACGACCCCCGCCCATTGACGTCAATAATGACGTATGTTCCCATAG
TAACGCCAATAGGGACTTTCCATTGACGTCAATGGGTGGAGTATTTACGGTAAACTGCCCACTTGGCAGT
ACATCAAGTGTATCATATGCCAAGTACGCCCCCTATTGACGTCAATGACGGTAAATGGCCCGCCTGGCAT
TATGCCCAGTACATGACCTTATGGGACTTTCCTACTTGGCAGTACATCTACGTATTAGTCATCGCTATTA
CCATGGTCGAGGTGAGCCCCACGTTCTGCTTCACTCTCCCCATCTCCCCCCCCTCCCCACCCCCAATTTT
GTATTTATTTATTTTTTAATTATTTTGTGCAGCGATGGGGGCGGGGGGGGGGGGGGCGCGCCCCAGGGGG
GGGGGGGGGGGGCGGGGGGGGGGGGGGGGGGGGGGGGCGGGGGGGGGGGGGGGCGCCCATCCAGGCCCCG
CCCCTCGCAGGCTGCCCTGCTCTGGAGCACCACGCGTCGCGGGGCCCCTATAAAAAGCGAAGCGCGCGGC
GGGCGGGAGTCGCTGCGCGCTGCCTTCGCCCCGTGCCCCGCTCCGCCGCCGCCTCGCGCCGCCCGCCCCG
GCTCTGACTGACCGCGTTACTCCCACAGGTGAGCGGGCGGGACGGCCCTTCTCCTCCGGGCTGTAATTAG
CGCTTGGTTTAATGACGGCTTGTTTCTTTTCTGTGGCTGCGTGAAAGCCTTGAGGGGCTCCGGGAGGGCC
CTTTGTGCGGGGGGAGCGGCTCGGGGGGTGCGTGCGTGTGTGTGTGCGTGGGGAGCGCCGCGTGCGGCTC
CGCGCTGCCCGGCGGCTGTGAGCGCTGCGGGCGCGGCGCGGGGCTTTGTGCGCTCCGCAGTGTGCGCGAG
GGGAGCGCGGCCGGGGGCGGTGCCCCGCGGTGCGGGGGGGGCTGCGAGGGGAACAAAGGCTGCGTGCGGG
GTGTGTGCGTGGGGGGGTGAGCAGGGGGTGTGGGCGCGTCGGTCGGGCTGCAACCCCCCCTGCACCCCCC
TCCCCGAGTTGCTGAGCACGGCCCGGCTTCGGGTGCGGGGCTCCGTACGGGGCGTGGCGCGGGGCTCGCC
GTGCCGGGCGGGGGGTGGCGGCAGGTGGGGGTGCCGGGCGGGGCGGGGCCGCCTCGGGCCGGGGAGGGCT
CGGGGGAGGGGCGCGGCGGCCCCCGGAGCGCCGGCGGCTGTCGAGGCGCGGCGAGCCGCAGCCATTGCCT
TTTATGGTAATCGTGCGAGAGGGCGCAGGGACTTCCTTTGTCCCAAATCTGTGCGGAGCCGAAATCTGGG
AGGCGCCGCCGCACCCCCTCTAGCGGGCGCGGGGCGAAGCGGTGCGGCGCCGGCAGGAAGGAAATGGGCG
GGGAGGGCCTTCGTGCGTCGCCGCGCCGCCGTCCCCTTCTCCCTCTCCAGCCTCGGGGCTGTCCGCGGGG
GGACGGCTGCCTTCGGGGGGGACGGGGCAGGGCGGGGTTCGGCTTCTGGCGTGTGACCGGCGGCTCTAGC
GCCTCTGCTAACCATGTTCATGCCTTCTTCTTTTTCCTACAGCTCCTGGGCAACGTGCTGGTTATTGTGC
TGTCTCATCATTTTGGCAAAGGGCGGCCGCATCTTGTGGAAAGGACGAAACACCGAATTTCTACTAAGTG
TAGATGATGCACCCGTTGCCTTAGTAATTTCTACTAAGTGTAGATCATACACCTATCTATATACAAATTT
CTACTAAGTGTAGATAAGAGAGCACCCACTGATTCAATTTCTACTAAGTGTAGATATCTGTGTACTACAG
CTCTTAATTTCTACTAAGTGTAGATGGTGTCTACTGTTGATGCATAATTTCTACTAAGTGTAGATGATTC
CAGCTTTCCAAAGAAAATTTCTACTAAGTGTAGATAGAGCTGCCAACGACACACCAATTTCTACTAAGTG
TAGATGCATTGCCAAGAGCTAATGCAATTTCTACTAAGTGTAGATCATTGACCATGGCTTAGAATAATTT
CTACTAAGTGTAGATAATATGAGATGACATCTCACAATTTCTACTAAGTGTAGATAATAACACTCCTAAG
TCAATAATTTCTACTAAGTGTAGATACTCTGAGGTATACAAACAGAATTTCTACTAAGTGTAGATGGATT
CAAAGAGCATAATCAAATTTCTACTAAGTGTAGATAAATAAGTCCGAACCATGCTAATTTCTACTAAGTG
TAGATCTACTCAATCTATCAAAGATAATTTCTACTAAGTGTAGATCGGAGAGGAGGTGAGCAGTAAATTT
CTACTAAGTGTAGATGAGCTGCAACCCAAAATCCCAATTTCTACTAAGTGTAGATCAGTTACCACTGCTG
AACATAATTTCTACTAAGTGTAGATCTTAGTGCAGTTCAATTCTAAATTTCTACTAAGTGTAGATGAGGT
CCGTTGCCAGAGATGAATTTCTACTAAGTGTAGATCATTGCATTGGAATGACATAAATTTCTACTAAGTG
TAGATGTGTACTCAAATTAAGCACAAATTTCTACTAAGTGTAGATAATTAATAACCCTAATCAAAAATTT
CTACTAAGTGTAGATATAGAACTAGTATTCTTCTAAATTTCTACTAAGTGTAGATAAGGATAAACCTAGG
TAGCTAATTTCTACTAAGTGTAGATACTCCAGAACATTAGGTTTGAATTTCTACTAAGTGTAGATTGAGT
AATAGTGTAATCCTAAATTTCTACTAAGTGTAGATAGCTAATATAAACAATACCGAATTTCTACTAAGTG
TAGATTAAGCAAGGAATAAGAATAAAATTTCTACTAAGTGTAGATGAGCGATGTGTCTCGCGAATAATTT
CTACTAAGTGTAGATAGAGAGAAGCGGTACCCTCTAATTTCTACTAAGTGTAGATGAAGGGGGAGTGATA
AATCAAATTTCTACTAAGTGTAGATGCTGGCAAGAAGGCAAAGAAAATTTCTACTAAGTGTAGATACATA
GCCTCATCTAGTAAGAATTTCTACTAAGTGTAGATGAGAAGCATAACATCATGAGAATTTCTACTAAGTG
TAGATCGTGTGTGCATATGAGTTAAAATTTCTACTAAGTGTAGATAACTGAGAAGCATAACATATAATTT
CTACTAAGTGTAGATCTAAAGAGCTGAAGGTTATAAATTTCTACTAAGTGTAGATGTGCTGAACAGAATA
CCAGAAATTTCTACTAAGTGTAGATAGATACCTCGCTTATTACACAATTTCTACTAAGTGTAGATAGACA
TGGTGACTAACACAGAATTTCTACTAAGTGTAGATGCCTAAATTGTGTTCCCCCAAATTTCTACTAAGTG
TAGATCTACAGGCTTCAGTGGAAGCAATTTCTACTAAGTGTAGATAATGCATGCCTTCTCAATAAAATTT
CTACTAAGTGTAGATGGGCATGTTGTATGGATGAAAATTTCTACTAAGTGTAGATCCATGGTACTCCTTG
TCCCCAATTTCTACTAAGTGTAGATATTTCATCGCATGTAAACCTAATTTCTACTAAGTGTAGATAGGAA
AAGCATACTGTCCATAATTTCTACTAAGTGTAGATAAGTGGAAACTCCTGAATCAGAATTCTCGACCTCG
AGAATCGATAGATCCTAATCAACCTCTGGATTACAAAATTTGTGAAAGATTGACTGGTATTCTTAACTAT
GTTGCTCCTTTTACGCTATGTGGATACGCTGCTTTAATGCCTTTGTATCATGCTATTGCTTCCCGTATGG
CTTTCATTTTCTCCTCCTTGTATAAATCCTGGTTGCTGTCTCTTTATGAGGAGTTGTGGCCCGTTGTCAG
GCAACGTGGCGTGGTGTGCACTGTGTTTGCTGACGCAACCCCCACTGGTTGGGGCATTGCCACCACCTGT
CAGCTCCTTTCCGGGACTTTCGCTTTCCCCCTCCCTATTGCCACGGCGGAACTCATCGCCGCCTGCCTTG
CCCGCTGCTGGACAGGGGCTCGGCTGTTGGGCACTGACAATTCCGTGGTGTTGTCGGGGAAATCATCGTC
CTTTCCTTGGCTGCTCGCCTGTGTTGCCACCTGGATTCTGCGCGGGACGTCCTTCTGCTACGTCCCTTCG
GCCCTCAATCCAGCGGACCTTCCTTCCCGCGGCCTGCTGCCGGCTCTGCGGCCTCTTCCGCGTCTTCGCC
TTCGCCCTCAGACGAGTCGGATCTCCCTTTGGGCCGCCTCCCCGCCTGAGATCCTTTAAGACCAATGACT
TACAAGGCAGCTGTAGATCTTAGCCACTTTTTAAAAGAAAAGGGGGGACTGGAAGGGCTAATTCACTCCC
AACGAAGACAAGATCTGCTTTTTGCTTGTACTGGGTCTCTCTGGTTAGACCAGATCTGAGCCTGGGAGCT
CTCTGGCTAACTAGGGAACCCACTGCTTAAGCCTCAATAAAGCTTGCCTTGAGTGCTTCAAGTAGTGTGT
GCCCGTCTGTTGTGTGACTCTGGTAACTAGAGATCCCTCAGACCCTTTTAGTCAGTGTGGAAAATCTCTA
GCAGTAGTAGTTCATGTCATCTTATTATTCAGTATTTATAACTTGCAAAGAAATGAATATCAGAGAGTGA
GAGGCCCGGGTTAATTAAGGAAAGGGCTAGATCATTCTTGAAGACGAAAGGGCCTCGTGATACGCCTATT
TTTATAGGTTAATGTCATGATAATAATGGTTTCTTAGACGTCAGGTGGCACTTTTCGGGGAAATGTGCGC
GGAACCCCTATTTGTTTATTTTTCTAAATACATTCAAATATGTATCCGCTCATGAGACAATAACCCTGAT
AAATGCTTCAATAATATTGAAAAAGGAAGAGTATGAGTATTCAACATTTCCGTGTCGCCCTTATTCCCTT
TTTTGCGGCATTTTGCCTTCCTGTTTTTGCTCACCCAGAAACGCTGGTGAAAGTAAAAGATGCTGAAGAT
CAGTTGGGTGCACGAGTGGGTTACATCGAACTGGATCTCAACAGCGGTAAGATCCTTGAGAGTTTTCGCC
CCGAAGAACGTTTTCCAATGATGAGCACTTTTAAAGTTCTGCTATGTGGCGCGGTATTATCCCGTGTTGA
CGCCGGGCAAGAGCAACTCGGTCGCCGCATACACTATTCTCAGAATGACTTGGTTGAGTACTCACCAGTC
ACAGAAAAGCATCTTACGGATGGCATGACAGTAAGAGAATTATGCAGTGCTGCCATAACCATGAGTGATA
ACACTGCGGCCAACTTACTTCTGACAACGATCGGAGGACCGAAGGAGCTAACCGCTTTTTTGCACAACAT
GGGGGATCATGTAACTCGCCTTGATCGTTGGGAACCGGAGCTGAATGAAGCCATACCAAACGACGAGCGT
GACACCACGATGCCTGTAGCAATGGCAACAACGTTGCGCAAACTATTAACTGGCGAACTACTTACTCTAG
CTTCCCGGCAACAATTAATAGACTGGATGGAGGCGGATAAAGTTGCAGGACCACTTCTGCGCTCGGCCCT
TCCGGCTGGCTGGTTTATTGCTGATAAATCTGGAGCCGGTGAGCGTGGGTCTCGCGGTATCATTGCAGCA
CTGGGGCCAGATGGTAAGCCCTCCCGTATCGTAGTTATCTACACGACGGGGAGTCAGGCAACTATGGATG
AACGAAATAGACAGATCGCTGAGATAGGTGCCTCACTGATTAAGCATTGGTAACTGTCAGACCAAGTTTA
CTCATATATACTTTAGATTGATTTAAAACTTCATTTTTAATTTAAAAGGATCTAGGTGAAGATCCTTTTT
GATAATCTCATGACCAAAATCCCTTAACGTGAGTTTTCGTTCCACTGAGCGTCAGACCCCGTAGAAAAGA
TCAAAGGATCTTCTTGAGATCCTTTTTTTCTGCGCGTAATCTGCTGCTTGCAAACAAAAAAACCACCGCT
ACCAGCGGTGGTTTGTTTGCCGGATCAAGAGCTACCAACTCTTTTTCCGAAGGTAACTGGCTTCAGCAGA
GCGCAGATACCAAATACTGTTCTTCTAGTGTAGCCGTAGTTAGGCCACCACTTCAAGAACTCTGTAGCAC
CGCCTACATACCTCGCTCTGCTAATCCTGTTACCAGTGGCTGCTGCCAGTGGCGATAAGTCGTGTCTTAC
CGGGTTGGACTCAAGACGATAGTTACCGGATAAGGCGCAGCGGTCGGGCTGAACGGGGGGTTCGTGCACA
CAGCCCAGCTTGGAGCGAACGACCTACACCGAACTGAGATACCTACAGCGTGAGCTATGAGAAAGCGCCA
CGCTTCCCGAAGGGAGAAAGGCGGACAGGTATCCGGTAAGCGGCAGGGTCGGAACAGGAGAGCGCACGAG
GGAGCTTCCAGGGGGAAACGCCTGGTATCTTTATAGTCCTGTCGGGTTTCGCCACCTCTGACTTGAGCGT
CGATTTTTGTGATGCTCGTCAGGGGGGCGGAGCCTATGGAAAAACGCCAGCAACGCGGCCTTTTTACGGT
TCCTGGCCTTTTGCTGGCCTTTTGCTCACATGTTCTTTCCTGCGTTATCCCCTGATTCTGTGGATAACCG
TATTACCGCCTTTGAGTGAGCTGATACCGCTCGCCGCAGCCGAACGACCGAGCGCAGCGAGTCAGTGAGC
GAGGAAGCGGAAGAGCGCCCAATACGCAAACCGCCTCTCCCCGCGCGTTGGCCGATTCATTAATGCAGCA
AGCTCATGGCTGACTAATTTTTTTTATTTATGCAGAGGCCGAGGCCGCCTCGGCCTCTGAGCTATTCCAG
AAGTAGTGAGGAGGCTTTTTTGGAGGCCTAGGCTTTTGCAAAAAGCTCCCCGTGGCACGACAGGTTTCCC
GACTGGAAAGCGGGCAGTGAGCGCAACGCAATTAATGTGAGTTAGCTCACTCATTAGGCACCCCAGGCTT
TACACTTTATGCTTCCGGCTCGTATGTTGTGTGGAATTGTGAGCGGATAACAATTTCACACAGGAAACAG
CTATGACATGATTACGAATTTCACAAATAAAGCATTTTTTTCACTGCATTCTAGTTGTGGTTTGTCCAAA
CTCATCAATGTATCTTATCATGTCTGGATCAACTGGATAACTCAAGCTAACCAAAATCATCCCAAACTTC
CCACCCCATACCCTATTACCACTGCCAATTACCTGTGGTTTCATTTACTCTAAACCTGTGATTCCTCTGA
ATTATTTTCATTTTAAAGAAATTGTATTTGTTAAATATGTACTACAAACTTAGTAGT
Features (pLannotate 1.2.2; 26 found; start..end, strand, type, name):
    377..634     +  LTR            5' LTR (truncated): truncated 5' long terminal repeat (LTR) from HIV-1
    681..806     +  misc_feature   HIV-1 Ψ: packaging signal of human immunodeficiency virus type 1
    790..1128    +  CDS            HIV-1 gag (fragment): gag protein from human immunodeficiency virus 1; gag
   1303..1536    +  misc_feature   RRE: The Rev response element (RRE) of HIV-1 allows for Rev-dependent mRNA export from the nucleus to the cytoplasm.
   1913..2013    +  CDS            Rev (fragment): human immunodeficiency virus 1 (HIV-1) Rev protein; rev; enhances nuclear export of unspliced and incompletely spliced viral mRNAs
   2058..2175    +  misc_feature   cPPT/CTS: central polypurine tract and central termination sequence of HIV-1
   2292..2595    +  enhancer       CMV enhancer: human cytomegalovirus immediate early enhancer
   2597..2716    +  promoter       chicken β-actin promoter (fragment): contains a 21-bp deletion relative to the standard chicken β-actin promoter
   2738..2764    +  promoter       chicken β-actin promoter (fragment): contains a 21-bp deletion relative to the standard chicken β-actin promoter
   2763..2783    +  promoter       chicken β-actin promoter (fragment): contains a 21-bp deletion relative to the standard chicken β-actin promoter
   2846..2875    +  promoter       chicken β-actin promoter (fragment): contains a 21-bp deletion relative to the standard chicken β-actin promoter
   2876..3892    +  intron         chimeric intron: chimera between introns from chicken β-actin and rabbit β-globin
   5967..6555    +  misc_feature   WPRE: woodchuck hepatitis virus posttranscriptional regulatory element
   6563..6628    +  CDS            nef (fragment): NEF_HV1Z2 - Experimental evidence at protein level: Swiss-Prot protein existence level 1. Extracellular Nef protein targets CD4(+) T-lymphocytes for apoptosis by interacting with CXCR4 surface receptors. From Human immunodeficiency virus type 1 group M subtype D (isolate Z2/CDC-Z34) (HIV-1).
   6630..6863    +  LTR            3' LTR (ΔU3): self-inactivating 3' long terminal repeat (LTR) from HIV-1
   7068..7172    +  promoter       AmpR promoter: bla
   7173..8033    +  CDS            AmpR: β-lactamase; bla; confers resistance to ampicillin, carbenicillin, and related antibiotics
   8204..8792    +  rep_origin     ori: high-copy-number ColE1/pMB1/pBR322/pUC origin of replication
   8975..9029    +  CDS            lacI (fragment): lac repressor; lacI; The lac repressor binds to the lac operator to inhibit transcription in E. coli. This inhibition can be relieved by adding lactose or isopropyl-β-D-thiogalactopyranoside (IPTG).
   9035..9128    +  rep_origin     SV40 ori (fragment): SV40 origin of replication
   9153..9190    +  CDS            lacI (fragment): lac repressor; lacI; The lac repressor binds to the lac operator to inhibit transcription in E. coli. This inhibition can be relieved by adding lactose or isopropyl-β-D-thiogalactopyranoside (IPTG).
   9203..9224    +  protein_bind   CAP binding site: CAP binding activates transcription in the presence of cAMP. E. coli catabolite activator protein
   9239..9269    +  promoter       lac promoter: promoter for the E. coli lac operon
   9277..9293    +  protein_bind   lac operator: The lac repressor binds to the lac operator to inhibit transcription in E. coli. This inhibition can be relieved by adding lactose or isopropyl-β-D-thiogalactopyranoside (IPTG). lac repressor encoded by lacI
   9327..9410    +  polyA_signal   SV40 poly(A) signal (fragment): SV40 polyadenylation signal
   9577..329     +  CDS            nef (fragment) (across the origin): NEF_HV1BR - Experimental evidence at protein level: Swiss-Prot protein existence level 1. Extracellular Nef protein targets CD4(+) T-lymphocytes for apoptosis by interacting with CXCR4 surface receptors (PubMed:14990729). From Human immunodeficiency virus type 1 group M subtype B (isolate BRU/LAI) (HIV-1).
