[The description below was written by a language model from this plasmid's Addgene catalogue record and pLannotate feature annotations shown in this document.]
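Description:
pCAG-48xH3C1 array is an HIV-1-based lentiviral transfer plasmid used for CRISPR applications, designed to express a synthetic array of 48 crRNAs directed against the human histone gene H3C1. It is maintained in E. coli through a high-copy ColE1/pUC-type origin and an ampicillin resistance (β-lactamase) cassette. The recommended recombination-deficient host strain fits a plasmid that carries both LTR repeats and a highly repetitive array. The viral framework comprises a truncated 5' LTR, the Ψ packaging signal with adjoining gag fragment, the Rev response element, the cPPT/CTS, and a self-inactivating ΔU3 3' LTR. Together these allow the region between the LTRs to be packaged into particles, when packaging functions are supplied in trans, and integrated into target cells without reconstituting an active viral promoter.

The payload is driven by the CAG promoter, annotated here as the CMV enhancer, chicken β-actin promoter fragments and the chimeric β-actin/β-globin intron, so the array is transcribed by RNA polymerase II as one long precursor rather than from a small-RNA promoter. The array itself was not recognised by the automated annotation. It presumably occupies the roughly 2 kb unannotated gap between the intron and the WPRE, which would enhance accumulation of the transcript. The record does not say which Cas protein processes and uses these crRNAs, and no Cas gene, fluorescent reporter or mammalian selection marker is annotated, so these components must be supplied separately. The associated publication concerns CRISPR-array-mediated imaging of non-repetitive genomic loci in living cells, which suggests that the 48 guides tile the H3C1 locus to concentrate enough labelled protein there for it to be visualised.
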