Addgene plasmid #236384: pCAG-48xH3C1 array
Purpose: Expression of array of 48 crRNAs targeting H3C1
Depositing lab: Ling-Ling Chen. Depositing organization: CAS Center for Excellence in Molecular Cell Science. Publication: CRISPR-array-mediated imaging of non-repetitive and multiplex genomic loci in living cells. Yang LZ, Min YH, Liu YX, Gao BQ, Liu XQ, Huang Y, Wang H, Yang L, Liu ZJ, Chen LL. Nat Methods. 2024 Sep;21(9):1646-1657. doi: 10.1038/s41592-024-02333-3. Epub 2024 Jul 4. PubMed 38965442.
Backbone
  Vector backbone: pCAG
  Vector type: Lentiviral, CRISPR
Growth in bacteria
  Bacterial resistance: Ampicillin, 100 μg/mL
  Growth temperature: 37°C
  Growth strain: NEB Stable
  Copy number: High Copy
Gene/Insert
  Gene/Insert name: 48xH3C1 crRNA array
  Species: H. sapiens (human)
  Entrez Gene: H3C1 (a.k.a. H3/A, H3C10, H3C11, H3C12, H3C2, H3C3, H3C4, H3C6, H3C7, H3C8, H3FA, HIST1H3A)
  Cloning method: Gene Synthesis
Terms and licenses: Academic/Nonprofit Terms; Industry Terms: Not Available to Industry
How to cite: pCAG-48xH3C1 array was a gift from Ling-Ling Chen (Addgene plasmid # 236384 ; http://n2t.net/addgene:236384 ; RRID:Addgene_236384)
